Addgene plasmid #240262: pZF43x6-C_G
Purpose: Circuit-responsive (ZF43RE promoter) expression of vesicular stomatitis virus G protein (VSVG). Used to produce envelope protein for PROTEUS VLVs during Nb139-VP64 campaigns.
Depositing lab: Gregory Neely. Depositing organization: University of Sydney. Publication: A chimeric viral platform for directed evolution in mammalian cells. Cole AJ, Denes CE, Moreno CL, Hunault L, Dobson T, Hesselson D, Neely GG. Nat Commun. 2025 May 7;16(1):4250. doi: 10.1038/s41467-025-59438-2. PubMed 40335481.
Backbone
  Vector backbone: pCMV-VSV-G
  Vector type: Mammalian Expression
Growth in bacteria
  Bacterial resistance: Ampicillin, 100 μg/mL
  Growth temperature: 37°C
  Growth strain: DH5alpha
  Copy number: High Copy
Gene/Insert
  Gene/Insert name: VSV-G (alt name: VSVG)
  Species: Vesicular stomatitis Indiana virus
  Promoter: ZF43x6-C
  Cloning method: Other
Resource information
  A portion of this plasmid was derived from a plasmid made by: Joshua Leonard (Addgene #138901), and Bob Weinberg (Addgene #8454).
Terms and licenses: Academic/Nonprofit Terms; Industry Terms: Not Available to Industry
Depositor comments: ZF43x6-C sequence was PCR-amplified from Addgene #138901. VSV-G sequence backbone is Addgene #8454, PCR amplified for NEB HiFi assembly.
How to cite: pZF43x6-C_G was a gift from Gregory Neely (Addgene plasmid # 240262 ; http://n2t.net/addgene:240262 ; RRID:Addgene_240262)
