[The description below was written by a language model from this plasmid's Addgene catalogue record and pLannotate feature annotations shown in this document.]
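Description:
pZF43x6-C_G is a mammalian expression plasmid of about 6.1 kb built on the pCMV-VSV-G backbone, in which the original constitutive promoter has been replaced by a synthetic, circuit-responsive promoter named ZF43x6-C. It is propagated in E. coli as a high-copy plasmid through a ColE1/pUC-type origin and selected with ampicillin via the β-lactamase gene. An f1 phage origin, remnants of the lac promoter/operator and lacZα region, a T7 promoter and a fragment of a pBluescript polylinker are leftovers of the cloning backbone and play no stated role in the construct's function.

The payload is the vesicular stomatitis virus (Indiana strain) G glycoprotein, VSV-G. As the promoter's name suggests, ZF43x6-C appears to consist of repeated response elements for the ZF43 zinc-finger DNA-binding domain placed upstream of a minimal promoter. The feature table detects only short minimal TATA-box promoter fragments in this region and does not annotate the zinc-finger binding sites themselves. Such a minimal promoter has low basal activity, so transcription depends on recruitment of an activator to the upstream sites. Downstream, a rabbit β-globin intron precedes the VSV-G coding sequence, and a β-globin exon fragment and polyadenylation signal follow it, supporting mRNA processing and expression.

According to the record, the plasmid supplies envelope protein for the virus-like vesicles (VLVs) of the PROTEUS mammalian directed-evolution platform, specifically in Nb139-VP64 campaigns. Because the envelope protein is made only when the circuit activates the ZF43 promoter, its production is presumably linked to the activity of the evolving component, although the record does not detail the selection logic.
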