Features (pLannotate 1.2.2; 17 found; start..end, strand, type, name):
    194..210     +  promoter       minP (fragment): minimal TATA-box promoter with low basal activity
    246..274     +  promoter       TRE3GV promoter (fragment): 3rd-generation Tet-responsive promoter that can be activated by binding of Tet-On® 3G, optimized for retroviral and lentiviral vectors
    357..929     +  intron         β-globin intron: intron from rabbit β-globin gene
   1015..2550    +  CDS            VSV-G (sequence partly withheld): vesicular stomatitis virus G glycoprotein Indiana strain
   2695..2772    +  CDS            HBB (fragment): HBB_PONPY - Experimental evidence at transcript level: Swiss-Prot protein existence level 2. Involved in oxygen transport from the lung to the various peripheral tissues. From Pongo pygmaeus (Bornean orangutan).
   2843..2898    +  polyA_signal   β-globin poly(A) signal: rabbit β-globin polyadenylation signal (Gil and Proudfoot, 1987)
   3280..3296    -  protein_bind   lac operator: The lac repressor binds to the lac operator to inhibit transcription in E. coli. This inhibition can be relieved by adding lactose or isopropyl-β-D-thiogalactopyranoside (IPTG). lac repressor encoded by lacI
   3304..3334    -  promoter       lac promoter: promoter for the E. coli lac operon
   3349..3370    -  protein_bind   CAP binding site: CAP binding activates transcription in the presence of cAMP. E. coli catabolite activator protein
   3383..3475    -  CDS            lacI (fragment): lac repressor; lacI; The lac repressor binds to the lac operator to inhibit transcription in E. coli. This inhibition can be relieved by adding lactose or isopropyl-β-D-thiogalactopyranoside (IPTG).
   3658..4246    -  rep_origin     ori: high-copy-number ColE1/pMB1/pBR322/pUC origin of replication
   4417..5277    -  CDS            AmpR: β-lactamase; bla; confers resistance to ampicillin, carbenicillin, and related antibiotics
   5278..5382    -  promoter       AmpR promoter: bla
   5435..5863    -  rep_origin     f1 ori (sequence partly withheld): f1 bacteriophage origin of replication; arrow indicates direction of (+) strand synthesis
   5868..6023    -  CDS            lacZα (fragment): LacZα fragment of β-galactosidase; lacZ fragment
   6031..6049    +  promoter       T7 promoter: promoter for bacteriophage T7 RNA polymerase
   6058..6087    +  misc_feature   MCS (fragment): pBluescript multiple cloning site
>Addgene plasmid #240262 | pZF43x6-C_G | addgene full sequence | sequence record 487180 | Addgene NGS Result
GAGCTTGGCCCATTGCATACGTTGTATCCATATCATAATATGTACATTTATATTGGCTCATGTCCAACAT
TACCGCCATGTTAGATCTGAATTACGATCGGAGTGAGGATAATTAGAGTGAGGACGATCGGAGTGAGGAA
AATTAGAGTGAGGACGATCGGAGTGAGGATAATTAGAGTGAGGACGATCCCTCTAGAGGGTATATAATGG
GGGCCACTAGTCTACTACCAGAGCTCATCGCTAGCCGTTTAGTGAACCGTCAGATCGCCTGGAGACGCCA
TCCACGCTGTTTTGACCTCCATAGAAGACACCGGGACCGATCCAGCCTCCGGTCGACCGATCCTGAGAAC
TTCAGGGTGAGTTTGGGGACCCTTGATTGTTCTTTCTTTTTCGCTATTGTAAAATTCATGTTATATGGAG
GGGGCAAAGTTTTCAGGGTGTTGTTTAGAATGGGAAGATGTCCCTTGTATCACCATGGACCCTCATGATA
ATTTTGTTTCTTTCACTTTCTACTCTGTTGACAACCATTGTCTCCTCTTATTTTCTTTTCATTTTCTGTA
ACTTTTTCGTTAAACTTTAGCTTGCATTTGTAACGAATTTTTAAATTCACTTTTGTTTATTTGTCAGATT
GTAAGTACTTTCTCTAATCACTTTTTTTTCAAGGCAATCAGGGTATATTATATTGTACTTCAGCACAGTT
TTAGAGAACAATTGTTATAATTAAATGATAAGGTAGAATATTTCTGCATATAAATTCTGGCTGGCGTGGA
AATATTCTTATTGGTAGAAACAACTACACCCTGGTCATCATCCTGCCTTTCTCTTTATGGTTACAATGAT
ATACACTGTTTGAGATGAGGATAAAATACTCTGAGTCCAAACCGGGCCCCTCTGCTAACCATGTTCATGC
CTTCTTCTCTTTCCTACAGCTCCTGGGCAACGTGCTGGTTGTTGTGCTGTCTCATCATTTTGGCAAAGAA
TTCCTCGACGGATCCCTCGAGGAATTCTGACACTATGAAGTGCCTTTTGTACTTAGCCTTTTTATTCATT
GGGGTGAATTGC
[1296 nt withheld, positions 1063-2358]
AATCCAATCGAGCTTGTAGAAGGTTGGTTCAGTAGTTGGAAAAGCTCTATTGCCTCTTTTTTCTTTATCA
TAGGGTTAATCATTGGACTATTCTTGGTTCTCCGAGTTGGTATCCATCTTTGCATTAAATTAAAGCACAC
CAAGAAAAGACAGATTTATACAGACATAGAGATGAACCGACTTGGAAAGTAACTCAAATCCTGCACAACA
GATTCTTCATGTTTGGACCAAATCAACTTGTGATACCATGCTCAAAGAGGCCTCAATTATATTTGAGTTT
TTAATTTTTATGAAAAAAAAAAAAAAAAAACGGAATTCCTCGAGGGATCCGTCGAGGAATTCACTCCTCA
GGTGCAGGCTGCCTATCAGAAGGTGGTGGCTGGTGTGGCCAATGCCCTGGCTCACAAATACCACTGAGAT
CTTTTTCCCTCTGCCAAAAATTATGGGGACATCATGAAGCCCCTTGAGCATCTGACTTCTGGCTAATAAA
GGAAATTTATTTTCATTGCAATAGTGTGTTGGAATTTTTTGTGTCTCTCACTCGGAAGGACATATGGGAG
GGCAAATCATTTAAAACATCAGAATGAGTATTTGGTTTAGAGTTTGGCAACATATGCCCATATGCTGGCT
GCCATGAACAAAGGTTGGCTATAAAGAGGTCATCAGTATATGAAACAGCCCCCTGCTGTCCATTCCTTAT
TCCATAGAAAAGCCTTGACTTGAGGTTAGATTTTTTTTATATTTTGTTTTGTGTTATTTTTTTCTTTAAC
ATCCCTAAAATTTTCCTTACATGTTTTACTAGCCAGATTTTTCCTCCTCTCCTGACTACTCCCAGTCATA
GCTGTCCCTCTTCTCTTATGGAGATCCCTCGACGGATCGGCCGCAATTCGTAATCATGTCATAGCTGTTT
CCTGTGTGAAATTGTTATCCGCTCACAATTCCACACAACATACGAGCCGGAAGCATAAAGTGTAAAGCCT
GGGGTGCCTAATGAGTGAGCTAACTCACATTAATTGCGTTGCGCTCACTGCCCGCTTTCCAGTCGGGAAA
CCTGTCGTGCCAGCTGCATTAATGAATCGGCCAACGCGCGGGGAGAGGCGGTTTGCGTATTGGGCGCTCT
TCCGCTTCCTCGCTCACTGACTCGCTGCGCTCGGTCGTTCGGCTGCGGCGAGCGGTATCAGCTCACTCAA
AGGCGGTAATACGGTTATCCACAGAATCAGGGGATAACGCAGGAAAGAACATGTGAGCAAAAGGCCAGCA
AAAGGCCAGGAACCGTAAAAAGGCCGCGTTGCTGGCGTTTTTCCATAGGCTCCGCCCCCCTGACGAGCAT
CACAAAAATCGACGCTCAAGTCAGAGGTGGCGAAACCCGACAGGACTATAAAGATACCAGGCGTTTCCCC
CTGGAAGCTCCCTCGTGCGCTCTCCTGTTCCGACCCTGCCGCTTACCGGATACCTGTCCGCCTTTCTCCC
TTCGGGAAGCGTGGCGCTTTCTCATAGCTCACGCTGTAGGTATCTCAGTTCGGTGTAGGTCGTTCGCTCC
AAGCTGGGCTGTGTGCACGAACCCCCCGTTCAGCCCGACCGCTGCGCCTTATCCGGTAACTATCGTCTTG
AGTCCAACCCGGTAAGACACGACTTATCGCCACTGGCAGCAGCCACTGGTAACAGGATTAGCAGAGCGAG
GTATGTAGGCGGTGCTACAGAGTTCTTGAAGTGGTGGCCTAACTACGGCTACACTAGAAGAACAGTATTT
GGTATCTGCGCTCTGCTGAAGCCAGTTACCTTCGGAAAAAGAGTTGGTAGCTCTTGATCCGGCAAACAAA
CCACCGCTGGTAGCGGTGGTTTTTTTGTTTGCAAGCAGCAGATTACGCGCAGAAAAAAAGGATCTCAAGA
AGATCCTTTGATCTTTTCTACGGGGTCTGACGCTCAGTGGAACGAAAACTCACGTTAAGGGATTTTGGTC
ATGAGATTATCAAAAAGGATCTTCACCTAGATCCTTTTAAATTAAAAATGAAGTTTTAAATCAATCTAAA
GTATATATGAGTAAACTTGGTCTGACAGTTACCAATGCTTAATCAGTGAGGCACCTATCTCAGCGATCTG
TCTATTTCGTTCATCCATAGTTGCCTGACTCCCCGTCGTGTAGATAACTACGATACGGGAGGGCTTACCA
TCTGGCCCCAGTGCTGCAATGATACCGCGAGACCCACGCTCACCGGCTCCAGATTTATCAGCAATAAACC
AGCCAGCCGGAAGGGCCGAGCGCAGAAGTGGTCCTGCAACTTTATCCGCCTCCATCCAGTCTATTAATTG
TTGCCGGGAAGCTAGAGTAAGTAGTTCGCCAGTTAATAGTTTGCGCAACGTTGTTGCCATTGCTACAGGC
ATCGTGGTGTCACGCTCGTCGTTTGGTATGGCTTCATTCAGCTCCGGTTCCCAACGATCAAGGCGAGTTA
CATGATCCCCCATGTTGTGCAAAAAAGCGGTTAGCTCCTTCGGTCCTCCGATCGTTGTCAGAAGTAAGTT
GGCCGCAGTGTTATCACTCATGGTTATGGCAGCACTGCATAATTCTCTTACTGTCATGCCATCCGTAAGA
TGCTTTTCTGTGACTGGTGAGTACTCAACCAAGTCATTCTGAGAATAGTGTATGCGGCGACCGAGTTGCT
CTTGCCCGGCGTCAATACGGGATAATACCGCGCCACATAGCAGAACTTTAAAAGTGCTCATCATTGGAAA
ACGTTCTTCGGGGCGAAAACTCTCAAGGATCTTACCGCTGTTGAGATCCAGTTCGATGTAACCCACTCGT
GCACCCAACTGATCTTCAGCATCTTTTACTTTCACCAGCGTTTCTGGGTGAGCAAAAACAGGAAGGCAAA
ATGCCGCAAAAAAGGGAATAAGGGCGACACGGAAATGTTGAATACTCATACTCTTCCTTTTTCAATATTA
TTGAAGCATTTATCAGGGTTATTGTCTCATGAGCGGATACATATTTGAATGTATTTAGAAAAATAAACAA
ATAGGGGTTCCGCGCACATTTCCCCGAAAAGTGCCACCTAAATTGTAAGCGTTAATATTTTGTTAAAATT
CGCGTTAAATTTTTGTTAAATCAGCTCATTTTTTAACCAATAGGCCGAAATCGGCAAAATCCCTTATAAA
TCAAAAGAATAGACCGAGATAGGGT
[37 nt withheld, positions 5534-5570]
AAAGAACGTGGACTCCAACGTCAAAGG
[49 nt withheld, positions 5598-5646]
T
[91 nt withheld, positions 5648-5738]
G
[124 nt withheld, positions 5740-5863]
CCCATTCGCCATTCAGGCTGCGCAACTGTTGGGAAGGGCGATCGGTGCGGGCCTCTTCGCTATTACGCCA
GCTGGCGAAAGGGGGATGTGCTGCAAGGCGATTAAGTTGGGTAACGCCAGGGTTTTCCCAGTCACGACGT
TGTAAAACGACGGCCAGTGAGCGCGCGTAATACGACTCACTATAGGGCGAATTGGAGCTCCACCGCGGTG
GCGGCCGCTCTAGA
